>Addgene plasmid #226476 | POC1535 | addgene full sequence | sequence record 463790 | Addgene NGS Result
CACTCTGTGGTGCAGTACCTCTCACGACTTGGTCTCGCTCCATCTATAAACAGGTGTTTCCCAGTCTGAA
AGGGTGTTTCATTTAAAACAGGTCTAACTTCTGTTTGATAACTAATTAAATCTAAACATCTGTGCTCTGG
GGATGGCTTCATACTTTAAAATTCTTGAATCAGTAACATCTGGCCAGCTATTTGTGACGAAGTGAAGCTT
TAACATTCCTTGTCCAAGTGGGTCTCCTCCATCTAAACCAGCATATTTCCTCATTTGTTCCTTAAGCCTG
TTAAAAAATTCCACATATTCTGGGTGCAGGGTAACGATTCTCTAATTCCTTTTATTATTATTTCTTGCAG
GTCTCTCATATTCCTCCTATGAGCTATGTTGTTATTATCCCACTGGGAATCTTGAGTAGGAAATTTCTGT
TTGGCTGCAGGGACGTTTTGACCAGGAGGATGATAACCTCTTGCCATTCTTTTACCTTCTGTCTCTATGG
ATTGTGGTGCTGTTTACATTCCAGATTTTTATTAATATGTGAGGCTTTGTGCCGAGACTAGCTCAGTTGG
GAAGACCCTAACCCAGTGGCACTAGAGGAATCAAAGACACACACACAGAAATATAGAGGTGTGAAGTGGG
AAATCAGGGATCTCACAGCCTTCAGAGCTGACAGCCTTGAACAGAGATTTACCCCCATATTTATTAACTC
AAGCCAGTGATAAGCATTGTTTCTATAGATTATAGATTAACTAAAAGTATTCCTTATGGGAAACAAACGG
ATGGGCCAAAATAAAGGGATGGGTTTGGCTAGTTATCTGCAGCAGGAGCATCGAGACCAAGTCGTGAGAG
GTACTGCACCACGAAGTGTGCGGCCGCCTTCAGCGGCCGCACGAATAAATACCTGTGACGGAAGATCACT
TCGCAGAATAAATAAATCCTGGTGTCCCTGTTGATACCGGGAAGCCCTGGGCCAACTTTTGGCGAAAATG
AGACGTTGATCGGCACGTAAGAGGTTCCAACTTTCACCATAATGAAATAAGATCACTACCGGGCGTATTT
TTTGAGTTATCGAGATTTTCAGGAGCTAAGGAAGCTAAAATGGAGAAAAAAATCACTGGATATACCACCG
TTGATATATCCCAATGGCATCGTAAAGAACATTTTGAGGCATTTCAGTCAGTTGCTCAATGTACCTATAA
CCAGACCGTTCAGCTGGATATTACGGCCTTTTTAAAGACCGTAAAGAAAAATAAGCACAAGTTTTATCCG
GCCTTTATTCACATTCTTGCCCGCCTGATGAATGCTCATCCGGAGTTCCGTATGGCAATGAAAGACGGTG
AGCTGGTGATATGGGATAGTGTTCACCCTTGTTACACCGTTTTCCATGAGCAAACTGAAACGTTTTCATC
GCTCTGGAGTGAATACCACGACGATTTCCGGCAGTTTCTACACATATATTCGCAAGATGTGGCGTGTTAC
GGTGAAAACCTGGCCTATTTCCCTAAAGGGTTTATTGAGAATATGTTTTTCGTCTCAGCCAATCCCTGGG
TGAGTTTCACCAGTTTTGATTTAAACGTGGCCAATATGGACAACTTCTTCGCCCCCGTTTTCACCATGGG
CAAATATTATACGCAAGGCGACAAGGTGCTGATGCCGCTGGCGATTCAGGTTCATCATGCCGTTTGTGAT
GGCTTCCATGTCGGCAGAATGCTTAATGAATTACAACAGTACTGCGATGAGTGGCAGGGCGGGGCGTAAG
AGCCTGTTTAATAAGATGATCTTCTTGAGATCGTTTTGGTCTGCGCGTAATCTCTTGCTCTGAAAACGAA
AAAACCGCCTTGCAGGGCGGTTTTTCGAAGGTTCTCTGAGCTACCAACTCTTTGAACCGAGGTAACTGGC
TTGGAGGAGCGCAGTCACCAAAACTTGTCCTTTCAGTTTAGCCTTAACCGGCGCATGACTTCAAGACTAA
CTCCTCTAAATCAATTACCAGTGGCTGCTGCCAGTGGTGCTTTTGCATGTCTTTCCGGGTTGGACTCAAG
ACGATAGTTACCGGATAAGGCGCAGCGGTCGGACTGAACGGGGGGTTCGTGCATACAGTCCAGCTTGGAG
CGAACTGCCTACCCGGAACTGAGTGTCAGGCGTGGAATGAGACAAACGCGGCCATAACAGCGGAATGACA
CCGGTAAACCGAAAGGCAGGAACAGGAGAGCGCACGAGGGAGCCGCCAGGGGGAAACGCCTGGTATCTTT
ATAGTCCTGTCGGGTTTCGCCACCACTGATTTGAGCGTCAGATTTCGTGATGCTTGTCAGGGGGGCGGAG
CCTATGGAAAAACGGCTTTGCCGCGGCCCTCTCACTTCCCTGTTAAGTATCTTCCTGGCATCTTCCAGGA
AATCTCCGCCCCGTTCGTAAGCCATTTCCGCTCGCCGCAGTCGAACGACCGAGCGTAGCGAGTCAGTGAG
CGAGGAAGCGGAATATATCCTGTATCACATATTCTGCTGACGCACCGGTGCAGCCTTTTTTCTCCTGCCA
CATGAAGCACTTCACTGACACCCTCATCAGTGCCAACATAGTAAGCCAGTATACACTCCGCTAGCGCGCA
AGCGGCCGCA
Features (pLannotate 1.2.2; 6 found; start..end, strand, type, name):
    648..663     -  CDS            LC3 (fragment): rat LC3 protein; Map1lc3b; Atg8 family member found on autophagosomes
    987..1089    +  promoter       cat promoter: promoter of the E. coli cat gene encoding chloramphenicol acetyltransferase
   1090..1746    +  CDS            cat: CAT_ECOLX - Experimental evidence at protein level: Swiss-Prot protein existence level 1. This enzyme is an effector of chloramphenicol resistance in bacteria. From Escherichia coli. This protein is used as a marker in many commonly used cloning vectors, such as pACYC184.
   1775..2320    +  rep_origin     p15A ori: Plasmids containing the medium-copy-number p15A origin of replication can be propagated in E. coli cells that contain a second plasmid with the ColE1 origin.
   2408..2463    +  rep_origin     RSF ori (fragment): Plasmids containing the RSF 1030 origin of replication can be propagated in E. coli cells that contain additional plasmids with compatible origins.
   2562..2583    -  misc_feature   bom (fragment): basis of mobility region from pBR322
