[The description below was written by a language model from this plasmid's Addgene catalogue record and pLannotate feature annotations shown in this document.]
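Description:
POC1535, also designated pMOLC360_VL_I1, is a small (about 2.6 kb) bacterial cloning plasmid that serves as an insert donor in the UniClo hierarchical DNA assembly system. It is built on a self-made pMXLC backbone of roughly 1.8 kb and is catalogued as a bacterial expression vector, although nothing in the record indicates that the insert is expressed. The annotated features are essentially limited to maintenance functions. A cat promoter drives the chloramphenicol acetyltransferase gene for chloramphenicol selection, and a p15A origin supports replication in E. coli. The catalogue lists the plasmid as low copy, and p15A is compatible with ColE1-type plasmids. Three further annotations, a short RSF origin fragment, a bom fragment and a 16-nt match to rat LC3, are partial hits and probably reflect sequence similarity rather than functional elements.

The payload is a 776 bp DNA fragment called I1, described as a modified piece of the human MICA gene and flanked by BsaI sites. The feature table does not annotate the insert or its BsaI sites, and no promoter, tag or reporter is associated with it. BsaI is a type IIS enzyme that cuts outside its recognition sequence, so it can release a fragment with defined overhangs for scarless, Golden Gate-style joining. According to the record, I1 is intended for assembly into the recipient vector POC1518 (pMOBK360_VL) using a site-selective methylation protection approach. This presumably means that methylation shields particular restriction sites from cleavage while others remain cuttable, although the record does not spell out the mechanism. The depositor notes that DH10B should be used for this plasmid, although DH5alpha is listed as the growth strain.
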