Addgene plasmid #226476: POC1535
Purpose: pMOLC360_VL_I1 (Chloramphenicol R) containing the insert I1 to be assembled in POC1518 (pMOBK360_VL) using the site-selective methylation protection approach
Depositing lab: Christopher A. O'Callaghan. Depositing organization: University of Oxford. Publication: UniClo: scarless hierarchical DNA assembly without sequence constraint. Flores-Fernandez CN, Lin D, Robins K, O'Callaghan CA. Nucleic Acids Res. 2025 Jun 20;53(12):gkaf548. doi: 10.1093/nar/gkaf548. PubMed 40548934.
Backbone
  Vector backbone: pMXLC
  Backbone manufacturer: Self-made
  Backbone size w/o insert (bp): 1824
  Total vector size (bp): 2600
  Vector type: Bacterial Expression
Growth in bacteria
  Bacterial resistance: Chloramphenicol, 25 μg/mL
  Growth temperature: 37°C
  Growth strain: DH5alpha
  Copy number: Low Copy
Gene/Insert
  Gene/Insert name: DNA fragment flanked by BsaI sites (alt name: MICA gene fragment modified)
  Species: H. sapiens (human)
  Insert size (bp): 776
Terms and licenses: Academic/Nonprofit Terms; Industry Terms: Not Available to Industry
Depositor comments: The DH10B strain should be used for expression of this plasmid.
How to cite: POC1535 was a gift from Christopher A. O'Callaghan (Addgene plasmid # 226476 ; http://n2t.net/addgene:226476 ; RRID:Addgene_226476)
